Addgene plasmid #18399: T4 Lysozyme K83H A112D WT*
Depositing lab: Brian Matthews. Depositing organization: University of Oregon.
Backbone
  Vector backbone: pHS1403
  Backbone size w/o insert (bp): 5000
  Vector type: Bacterial Expression
Growth in bacteria
  Bacterial resistance: Ampicillin, 100 μg/mL
  Growth temperature: 37°C
  Growth strain: DH5alpha
  Copy number: High Copy
Gene/Insert
  Gene/Insert name: T4 Lysozyme
  Species: Bacteriophage T4
  Insert size (bp): 600
  Mutation: K83H A112D WT*
  GenBank ID: NP_049736
  Entrez Gene: e (a.k.a. T4p123)
  Cloning method: Restriction Enzyme; 5′ cloning site BamHI (not destroyed); 3′ cloning site HindIII (not destroyed)
  Sequencing primers: 5′ na; 3′ GGCGTATCACGAGGCCC
Terms and licenses: Academic/Nonprofit Terms; Industry Terms: Not Available to Industry
Depositor comments: The BamHI site is 27 bp from the ATG and the HindIII site is 115 bp from the stop.
How to cite: T4 Lysozyme K83H A112D WT* was a gift from Brian Matthews (Addgene plasmid # 18399 ; http://n2t.net/addgene:18399 ; RRID:Addgene_18399)
