[The description below was written by a language model from this plasmid's Addgene catalogue record.]
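Description:
T4 Lysozyme K83H A112D WT* is a bacterial expression plasmid built on the pHS1403 backbone (about 5 kb without insert) that carries a mutant form of the bacteriophage T4 lysozyme gene (gene e). It is a high-copy plasmid maintained in E. coli under ampicillin selection. The record does not name the origin of replication or the promoter that drives expression, and no feature table is available to confirm other backbone elements.

The insert is roughly 600 bp and was placed between BamHI and HindIII sites, both of which remain intact, so the fragment can be excised or exchanged. According to the depositor's notes, the BamHI site lies 27 bp from the start codon and the HindIII site 115 bp from the stop codon, meaning the cloned fragment includes short flanking untranslated regions around the coding sequence. The encoded protein carries two point substitutions, lysine 83 to histidine and alanine 112 to aspartate, in the "WT*" background. In the T4 lysozyme literature this designation conventionally refers to the cysteine-free pseudo-wild-type protein used as a reference scaffold for mutagenesis, although the record itself does not define the term. No affinity tags, fusion partners or reporters are listed.

The record does not state a specific purpose, but a construct of this kind would typically be used to produce the variant enzyme in bacteria for purification and for structural or stability studies of how defined amino-acid substitutions affect protein folding and thermodynamics.
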