>Addgene plasmid #18399 | T4 Lysozyme K83H A112D WT* | addgene partial sequence | sequence record 24185 | 3primeUP
CTANTGNAAAAGCCCGCTCATTAGGCGGGCTCAGATCTGCTCATGTTTTGACAGCTTATCATCGATAAGC
TTCGGCAATAAATTCTTGATATGTTTTCATATGTTTCCTTTAAATATTTTAATTAGTAATTGTCTATTCA
AGTAATTGTGAATATACTATCACAATTCCAAGAGAAAGTAAACAGCTTTATAGATTTTTATACGCGTCCC
AAGTGCCAGTTCTAAACGTTGTAATGACTCGTTTTGCGCGATTAGGTGTTTGATTATACCATCTACTTTT
AGCTAAGTTAACTGCTGCTTCATCCCAGCGTTTTTGTTGAAGCATACGTAAAGAGTTAGTAAATCCATCC
ACACCGGTTTCTCCCATTTGGAAAACCATATTAATCAATGCAGCGCGACGAACCGCATCAAGAGAATCAT
AAACCGGTTTTAAGTGAGCATTTCTCAGAATTCCGCGAACAGCAGCATCAACATCCTGATTAAAGAGTTT
TTCAGCCTCATCTTTTGTAATTACACCATTAGTATTACGCCCAATAGCTTTATCTAATTCAGATTTAGCA
GCATTAAGTGATGGACTTTTTGTAAGCAAATGACCGATGCCAATAGTGTAATAGCCTTCTGTGTCTTTAT
AGATTTTAAGTCTAAGACCTTCATCTATACGTAACATTTCAAATATATTCATAATACCTCCTAAGCATCG
ATGGATCCTGTTTCCTGTGTGAAATTGTTATCCGCTCACAATTCCACACATTATACGAGCCGATGATTAA
TTGTCAACAGGGGGATGGGGAGTANGCTGATCCNGTTCCGTGTGAATN
